>Addgene plasmid #163258 | A0A0D6I3R9 | addgene full sequence | sequence record 354301 | Addgene NGS Result
TAATACGACTCACTATAGGGGAATTGTGAGCGGATAACAATTCCCCTCTAGAAATAATTTTGTTTAACTT
TAAGAAGGAGATATACATATGACCGAACCGCTCGCTACAAAGACCGCGATCTTCGATGTTGCAGTGATTG
GTGCCGGTGTTGTGGGCTGCGCGATGGCGCGCCGTTTTGCATTAGAAGGTGCTCGCGTTGTATTGCTGGA
AAAGTCGACCGATATTTTATCTGGCGCCAGTAAAGGTAACAGTGCGATTTTACATACTGGCTTTGATGCT
CCGCCAGGAAGCATTGAACTGGCCTGCATGCAAGAAGGATACCGCGAATATCGCGATATCCACGCCCGCT
TGAATTTGCCTCTCCTGGAAACAGGGGCCTTAGTGGCAGCGTGGAGTGATGAAGATCTCGCGCGCTTGCC
AGCGATCGTAGAGCAAGCCCATGGTAATGGGGTAGATGACGTGCGCCAGGTTGGTCGCGATGAGGTTTTA
GCGTTAGAGCCACAATTAGCGGGCAACGTGTTAGGCGCCGTGCGCGTCCCTGGTGAACATTTGGTGGATC
CCTGGTCGGCGCCGTTAGCGTACCTGCAGCAAGCCTTGGCACATGGGGCCGAAGCATGTTTTGACGTTGA
GGTTCTGGACGGTGCATTTGACGGCGGTGAGTGGCTGCTGCACACGCGTCGCGGGGATTTGCGCGCACGT
CAAGTGATTAATTGTGCGGGTCTGTTCGGAGACCAACTCGAGCAGCGTCTTTTGGGCGCGGCCTCTTTTG
CAATTCAT
[312 nt withheld, positions 779-1090]
GATGGTCGTAATTGGATTTCGGTGGGCGGCATTCGTAGCACCGGCCTTACCGCCGCCCTGGGTATTGCGC
GTCACGTTTATCGTCTCTACCAAGGTGAACGTTTCCATGAAGCCGTACGTGAACCGCTTTGGCCACAAGT
GCCGAATTTAGCAGAACATTTGCCGCGTGACTGGCAACGCCCGGGATATGATGAAATTGTGTGTCACTGT
GAGATGGTGACTCGCCGCGAGATTCTGGCGGCTTTAGAAGGACCTCTCCCAGCTGGCGATTTTGGCGGAC
TGAAACGCCGTACCCGTGCCTGTATGGGGCGCTGTCAAGGTTTCTATTGCAACGCACGCGTCGCGGAATT
ATCTGCTGGACGTCTGGCGCAACCACTGGCGACCGGTAGCTGTCATGAGCATCACGCGGCCGCACTCGAG
CATCATCACCATCACCACCACCACCACCACTGAGATCCGGCTGCTAACAAAGCCCGAAAGGAAGCTGAGT
TGGCTGCTGCCACCGCTGAGCAATAACTAGCATAACCCCTTGGGGCCTCTAAACGGGTCTTGAGGGGTTT
TTTGCTGAAAGGAGGAACTATATCCGGATTGGCGAATGGG
[124 nt withheld, positions 1691-1814]
C
[91 nt withheld, positions 1816-1906]
A
[49 nt withheld, positions 1908-1956]
CCTTTGACGTTGGAGTCCACGTTCTTT
[37 nt withheld, positions 1984-2020]
ACCCTATCTCGGTCTATTCTTTTGATTTATAAGGGATTTTGCCGATTTCGGCCTATTGGTTAAAAAATGA
GCTGATTTAACAAAAATTTAACGCGAATTTTAACAAAATATTAACGCTTACAATTTAGGTGGCACTTTTC
GGGGAAATGTGCGCGGAACCCCTATTTGTTTATTTTTCTAAATACATTCAAATATGTATCCGCTCATGAG
ACAATAACCCTGATAAATGCTTCAATAATATTGAAAAAGGAAGAGTATGAGTATTCAACATTTCCGTGTC
GCCCTTATTCCCTTTTTTGCGGCATTTTGCCTTCCTGTTTTTGCTCACCCAGAAACGCTGGTGAAAGTAA
AAGATGCTGAAGATCAGTTGGGTGCACGAGTGGGTTACATCGAACTGGATCTCAACAGCGGTAAGATCCT
TGAGAGTTTTCGCCCCGAAGAACGTTTTCCAATGATGAGCACTTTTAAAGTTCTGCTATGTGGCGCGGTA
TTATCCCGTATTGACGCCGGGCAAGAGCAACTCGGTCGCCGCATACACTATTCTCAGAATGACTTGGTTG
AGTACTCACCAGTCACAGAAAAGCATCTTACGGATGGCATGACAGTAAGAGAATTATGCAGTGCTGCCAT
AACCATGAGTGATAACACTGCGGCCAACTTACTTCTGACAACGATCGGAGGACCGAAGGAGCTAACCGCT
TTTTTGCACAACATGGGGGATCATGTAACTCGCCTTGATCGTTGGGAACCGGAGCTGAATGAAGCCATAC
CAAACGACGAGCGTGACACCACGATGCCTGCAGCAATGGCAACAACGTTGCGCAAACTATTAACTGGCGA
ACTACTTACTCTAGCTTCCCGGCAACAATTAATAGACTGGATGGAGGCGGATAAAGTTGCAGGACCACTT
CTGCGCTCGGCCCTTCCGGCTGGCTGGTTTATTGCTGATAAATCTGGAGCCGGTGAGCGTGGGTCTCGCG
GTATCATTGCAGCACTGGGGCCAGATGGTAAGCCCTCCCGTATCGTAGTTATCTACACGACGGGGAGTCA
GGCAACTATGGATGAACGAAATAGACAGATCGCTGAGATAGGTGCCTCACTGATTAAGCATTGGTAACTG
TCAGACCAAGTTTACTCATATATACTTTAGATTGATTTAAAACTTCATTTTTAATTTAAAAGGATCTAGG
TGAAGATCCTTTTTGATAATCTCATGACCAAAATCCCTTAACGTGAGTTTTCGTTCCACTGAGCGTCAGA
CCCCGTAGAAAAGATCAAAGGATCTTCTTGAGATCCTTTTTTTCTGCGCGTAATCTGCTGCTTGCAAACA
AAAAAACCACCGCTACCAGCGGTGGTTTGTTTGCCGGATCAAGAGCTACCAACTCTTTTTCCGAAGGTAA
CTGGCTTCAGCAGAGCGCAGATACCAAATACTGTCCTTCTAGTGTAGCCGTAGTTAGGCCACCACTTCAA
GAACTCTGTAGCACCGCCTACATACCTCGCTCTGCTAATCCTGTTACCAGTGGCTGCTGCCAGTGGCGAT
AAGTCGTGTCTTACCGGGTTGGACTCAAGACGATAGTTACCGGATAAGGCGCAGCGGTCGGGCTGAACGG
GGGGTTCGTGCACACAGCCCAGCTTGGAGCGAACGACCTACACCGAACTGAGATACCTACAGCGTGAGCT
ATGAGAAAGCGCCACGCTTCCCGAAGGGAGAAAGGCGGACAGGTATCCGGTAAGCGGCAGGGTCGGAACA
GGAGAGCGCACGAGGGAGCTTCCAGGGGGAAACGCCTGGTATCTTTATAGTCCTGTCGGGTTTCGCCACC
TCTGACTTGAGCGTCGATTTTTGTGATGCTCGTCAGGGGGGCGGAGCCTATGGAAAAACGCCAGCAACGC
GGCCTTTTTACGGTTCCTGGCCTTTTGCTGGCCTTTTGCTCACATGTTCTTTCCTGCGTTATCCCCTGAT
TCTGTGGATAACCGTATTACCGCCTTTGAGTGAGCTGATACCGCTCGCCGCAGCCGAACGACCGAGCGCA
GCGAGTCAGTGAGCGAGGAAGCGGAAGAGCGCCTGATGCGGTATTTTCTCCTTACGCATCTGTGCGGTAT
TTCACACCGCAATGGTGCACTCTCAGTACAATCTGCTCTGATGCCGCATAGTTAAGCCAGTATACACTCC
GCTATCGCTACGTGACTGGGTCATGGCTGCGCCCCGACACCCGCCAACACCCGCTGACGCGCCCTGACGG
GCTTGTCTGCTCCCGGCATCCGCTTACAGACAAGCTGTGACCGTCTCCGGGAGCTGCATGTGTCAGAGGT
TTTCACCGTCATCACCGAAACGCGCGAGGCAGCTGCGGTAAAGCTCATCAGCGTGGTCGTGAAGCGATTC
ACAGATGTCTGCCTGTTCATCCGCGTCCAGCTCGTTGAGTTTCTCCAGAAGCGTTAATGTCTGGCTTCTG
ATAAAGCGGGCCATGTTAAGGGCGGTTTTTTCCTGTTTGGTCACTGATGCCTCCGTGTAAGGGGGATTTC
TGTTCATGGGGGTAATGATACCGATGAAACGAGAGAGGATGCTCACGATACGGGTTACTGATGATGAACA
TGCCCGGTTACTGGAACGTTGTGAGGGTAAACAACTGGCGGTATGGATGCGGCGGGACCAGAGAAAAATC
ACTCAGGGTCAATGCCAGCGCTTCGTTAATACAGATGTAGGTGTTCCACAGGGTAGCCAGCAGCATCCTG
CGATGCAGATCCGGAACATAATGGTGCAGGGCGCTGACTTCCGCGTTTCCAGACTTTACGAAACACGGAA
ACCGAAGACCATTCATGTTGTTGCTCAGGTCGCAGACGTTTTGCAGCAGCAGTCGCTTCACGTTCGCTCG
CGTATCGGTGATTCATTCTGCTAACCAGTAAGGCAACCCCGCCAGCCTAGCCGGGTCCTCAACGACAGGA
GCACGATCATGCGCACCCGTGGGGCCGCCATGCCGGCGATAATGGCCTGCTTCTCGCCGAAACGTTTGGT
GGCGGGACCAGTGACGAAGGCTTGAGCGAGGGCGTGCAAGATTCCGAATACCGCAAGCGACAGGCCGATC
ATCGTCGCGCTCCAGCGAAAGCGGTCCTCGCCGAAAATGACCCAGAGCGCTGCCGGCACCTGTCCTACGA
GTTGCATGATAAAGAAGACAGTCATAAGTGCGGCGACGATAGTCATGCCCCGCGCCCACCGGAAGGAGCT
GACTGGGTTGAAGGCTCTCAAGGGCATCGGTCGAGATCCCGGTGCCTAATGAGTGAGCTAACTTACATTA
ATTGCGTTGCGCTCACTGCCCGCTTTCCAGTCGGGAAACCTGTCGTGCCAGCTGCATTAATGAATCGGCC
AACGCGCGGGGAGAGGCGGTTTGCGTATTGGGCGCCAGGGTGGTTTTTCTTTTCACCAGTGAGACGGGCA
ACAGCTGATTGCCCTTCACCGCCTGGCCCTGAGAGAGTTGCAGCAAGCGGTCCACGCTGGTTTGCCCCAG
CAGGCGAAAATCCTGTTTGATGGTGGTTAACGGCGGGATATAACATGAGCTGTCTTCGGTATCGTCGTAT
CCCACTACCGAGATATCCGCACCAACGCGCAGCCCGGACTCGGTAATGGCGCGCATTGCGCCCAGCGCCA
TCTGATCGTTGGCAACCAGCATCGCAGTGGGAACGATGCCCTCATTCAGCATTTGCATGGTTTGTTGAAA
ACCGGACATGGCACTCCAGTCGCCTTCCCGTTCCGCTATCGGCTGAATTTGATTGCGAGTGAGATATTTA
TGCCAGCCAGCCAGACGCAGACGCGCCGAGACAGAACTTAATGGGCCCGCTAACAGCGCGATTTGCTGGT
GACCCAATGCGACCAGATGCTCCACGCCCAGTCGCGTACCGTCTTCATGGGAGAAAATAATACTGTTGAT
GGGTGTCTGGTCAGAGACATCAAGAAATAACGCCGGAACATTAGTGCAGGCAGCTTCCACAGCAATGGCA
TCCTGGTCATCCAGCGGATAGTTAATGATCAGCCCACTGACGCGTTGCGCGAGAAGATTGTGCACCGCCG
CTTTACAGGCTTCGACGCCGCTTCGTTCTACCATCGACACCACCACGCTGGCACCCAGTTGATCGGCGCG
AGATTTAATCGCCGCGACAATTTGCGACGGCGCGTGCAGGGCCAGACTGGAGGTGGCAACGCCAATCAGC
AACGACTGTTTGCCCGCCAGTTGTTGTGCCACGCGGTTGGGAATGTAATTCAGCTCCGCCATCGCCGCTT
CCACTTTTTCCCGCGTTTTCGCAGAAACGTGGCTGGCCTGGTTCACCACGCGGGAAACGGTCTGATAAGA
GACACCGGCATACTCTGCGACATCGTATAACGTTACTGGTTTCACATTCACCACCCTGAATTGACTCTCT
TCCGGGCGCTATCATGCCATACCGCGAAAGGTTTTGCGCCATTCGATGGTGTCCGGGATCTCGACGCTCT
CCCTTATGCGACTCCTGCATTAGGAAGCAGCCCAGTAGTAGGTTGAGGCCGTTGAGCACCGCCGCCGCAA
GGAATGGTGCATGCAAGGAGATGGCGCCCAACAGTCCCCCGGCCACGGGGCCTGCCACCATACCCACGCC
GAAACAAGCGCTCATGAGCCCGAAGTGGCGAGCCCGATCTTCCCCATCGGTGATGTCGGCGATATAGGCG
CCAGCAACCGCACCTGTGGCGCCGGTGATGCCGGCCACGATGCGTCCGGCGTAGAGGATCGAGATCTCGA
TCCCGCGAAAT
Features (pLannotate 1.2.2; 18 found; start..end, strand, type, name):
      1..19      +  promoter       T7 promoter: promoter for bacteriophage T7 RNA polymerase
     20..44      +  protein_bind   lac operator: The lac repressor binds to the lac operator to inhibit transcription in E. coli. This inhibition can be relieved by adding lactose or isopropyl-β-D-thiogalactopyranoside (IPTG). lac repressor encoded by lacI
     59..81      +  RBS            RBS: efficient ribosome binding site from bacteriophage T7 gene 10 (Olins and Rangwala, 1989)
   1517..1540    +  CDS            9xHis (fragment): 9xHis affinity tag
   1550..1599    +  CDS            SET1 (fragment): solubility-enhancement tag derived from T7 phage gene 10B
   1607..1654    +  terminator     T7 terminator: transcription terminator for bacteriophage T7 RNA polymerase
   1691..2119    +  rep_origin     f1 ori (sequence partly withheld): f1 bacteriophage origin of replication; arrow indicates direction of (+) strand synthesis
   2172..2276    +  promoter       AmpR promoter: bla
   2277..3137    +  CDS            AmpR: β-lactamase; bla; confers resistance to ampicillin, carbenicillin, and related antibiotics
   3308..3896    +  rep_origin     ori: high-copy-number ColE1/pMB1/pBR322/pUC origin of replication
   4082..4221    -  misc_feature   bom: basis of mobility region from pBR322
   4323..4514    -  CDS            rop: Rop protein, which maintains plasmids at low copy number; rop
   4531..4911    +  CDS            YPB1_ECOLX: Protein predicted: Swiss-Prot protein existence level 4. From Escherichia coli.
   4983..5274    -  CDS            TcR (fragment): tetracycline efflux protein; tet; confers resistance to tetracycline
   5289..5310    -  protein_bind   CAP binding site: CAP binding activates transcription in the presence of cAMP. E. coli catabolite activator protein
   5323..6405    -  CDS            lacI: lac repressor; lacI; The lac repressor binds to the lac operator to inhibit transcription in E. coli. This inhibition can be relieved by adding lactose or isopropyl-β-D-thiogalactopyranoside (IPTG).
   6406..6483    -  promoter       lacI promoter: lacI
   6491..6770    -  CDS            TcR (fragment): tetracycline efflux protein; tet; confers resistance to tetracycline
