>Addgene plasmid #163258 | A0A0D6I3R9 Sequencing Result | analyzer sequence | sequence record 337291
TAATACGACTCACTATAGGGGAATTGTGAGCGGATAACAATTCCCCTCTAGAAATAATTTTGTTTAACTT
TAAGAAGGAGATATACATATGCCTTCTCACAGTAGCAATCTTCTGTTCCTGTTTCTGTTGCTCTTGCTGA
CAACACACCAGTGTCATAGAGTTACTGAAGCAGCAGGTGGTAGATGGCAGTTACTCCAAGAGAACATCGG
GATAACTGCTATGCATATGCAATTGCTAAATAACGATAGGGTCGTGATTTTCGATAGAACAGATTTCGGT
TTATCAAATTTGTCTTTGCCGAATGGTAAATGCCGTAAAGACCCAACTGAACTCGTATTAAAGACAGACT
GCACCGCCCATAGCGTGGAATACGACGTTTTGTCCAATCAGATTAGAGCTTTGATGGTCCAGACAAATGT
CTGGTGCTCGTCTGGAGCTGTTATGCCAGACGGAAGTCTTATACAAACAGGTGGATTTAATGACGGTGAG
AGAAAGGTTAGAACTTTCGACCCCTGTAGCTCATGTGATTGGGTTGAGCTAGGAGATGGACTTAAAGCAC
GTAGGTGGTATGCCACTAATCATATATTACCAGACGGTAAACAGATCATCATAGGCGGTCGAAGACAGTT
TAACTATGAGTTTTACCCTAAAAGTGCTGCACCTGACGTCTACAGCCTGCGTTTCTTAGTGGAAACGAAC
GACAGAAATATCGAGAACAACCTATATCCCTTTGTTTTCTTAAACGTTGACGGCAATCTGTTTATATTTG
CTAACAACAGAGCCATCATGTTTGACTACAAGGTCGCTAAGGTTGTTAAGACATATCCTACAATTCCGGG
TGGCGACCCGAGATCATATCCAAGTACTGGAAGCGCTGTTATGTTACCGTTAAAGAACTCTCAGGCTGAG
AACATAGAGGCCGAGGTTTTGGTCTGTGGTGGTGCACCGAAAGGTTCCTATACTGAGGCCATGAAGGGAA
ATTTTGTTAAGGCACTTGATACATGCGGTCGTATGAAAATCACTGACGCTAATCCTCAGTGGACGATCGA
AACTATGCCCGAGGCTAGAGTTATGGGAGACATGATATTCTTACCCAACGGTAACGTCATTATTGTTAAT
GGTGGTGGAGCAGGAACAGCCGGATGGGAGTATGGCAGGAACCCTGTGCTGAACCCTGTGCTTTATAAAC
CAGATAATGCCATCGGATCGAGGTTTGAATCTCAGAATCCATCAACCATTCCTCGTATGTATCACTCTAC
TGCAATCCTTTTAAGAGACGGTAGAGTTCTGGTCGGCGGATCCAATCCACACATCAATTACAACTTTAGC
AAGGACGTGTTCTTTCCAACAGAGCTCAGATTGGAAGCCTTTTCTCCTGCCTATTTGGACACTGCTAACA
ACAACCTTCGACCGACCATTATCAGCCCAGCCTCTAAGTCAAGACTAGGATATGCCCAGAAGTTGGCCGT
GAGATTCAAGGTTACCGGACGATTAACTGAAAATACAGTTAGTGTTACTATGGTCGCACCGTCCTTTACA
ACGCACAGCTTTAGTATGAATCAAAGACTGTTGGTGCTGGATAATGAGAAAGTCACTGACGTGGGTACCG
GCACCTACGATGTTCAGGTCACCGCCCCCAGAAGCACTAACTTGGCTCCACCAGGCTTTTACCTTTTGTT
CGTCGTTCACGAGGACATTCCTTCTGAGGGTATCTGGGTCCAAGTTAGAGCTGCTGCCTTGGAACACCAC
CATCACCACCACCACCACCACCACTGAGATCCGGCTGCTAACAAAGCCCGAAAGGAAGCTGAGTTGGCTG
CTGCCACCGCTGAGCAATAACTAGCATAACCCCTTGGGGCCTCTAAACGGGTCTTGAGGGGTTTTTTGCT
GAAAGGAGGAACTATATCCGGATTGGCGAATGGG
[124 nt withheld, positions 1925-2048]
C
[91 nt withheld, positions 2050-2140]
A
[49 nt withheld, positions 2142-2190]
CCTTTGACGTTGGAGTCCACGTTCTTT
[37 nt withheld, positions 2218-2254]
ACCCTATCTCGGTCTATTCTTTTGATTTATAAGGGATTTTGCCGATTTCGGCCTATTGGTTAAAAAATGA
GCTGATTTAACAAAAATTTAACGCGAATTTTAACAAAATATTAACGCTTACAATTTAGGTGGCACTTTTC
GGGGAAATGTGCGCGGAACCCCTATTTGTTTATTTTTCTAAATACATTCAAATATGTATCCGCTCATGAG
ACAATAACCCTGATAAATGCTTCAATAATATTGAAAAAGGAAGAGTATGAGTATTCAACATTTCCGTGTC
GCCCTTATTCCCTTTTTTGCGGCATTTTGCCTTCCTGTTTTTGCTCACCCAGAAACGCTGGTGAAAGTAA
AAGATGCTGAAGATCAGTTGGGTGCACGAGTGGGTTACATCGAACTGGATCTCAACAGCGGTAAGATCCT
TGAGAGTTTTCGCCCCGAAGAACGTTTTCCAATGATGAGCACTTTTAAAGTTCTGCTATGTGGCGCGGTA
TTATCCCGTATTGACGCCGGGCAAGAGCAACTCGGTCGCCGCATACACTATTCTCAGAATGACTTGGTTG
AGTACTCACCAGTCACAGAAAAGCATCTTACGGATGGCATGACAGTAAGAGAATTATGCAGTGCTGCCAT
AACCATGAGTGATAACACTGCGGCCAACTTACTTCTGACAACGATCGGAGGACCGAAGGAGCTAACCGCT
TTTTTGCACAACATGGGGGATCATGTAACTCGCCTTGATCGTTGGGAACCGGAGCTGAATGAAGCCATAC
CAAACGACGAGCGTGACACCACGATGCCTGCAGCAATGGCAACAACGTTGCGCAAACTATTAACTGGCGA
ACTACTTACTCTAGCTTCCCGGCAACAATTAATAGACTGGATGGAGGCGGATAAAGTTGCAGGACCACTT
CTGCGCTCGGCCCTTCCGGCTGGCTGGTTTATTGCTGATAAATCTGGAGCCGGTGAGCGTGGGTCTCGCG
GTATCATTGCAGCACTGGGGCCAGATGGTAAGCCCTCCCGTATCGTAGTTATCTACACGACGGGGAGTCA
GGCAACTATGGATGAACGAAATAGACAGATCGCTGAGATAGGTGCCTCACTGATTAAGCATTGGTAACTG
TCAGACCAAGTTTACTCATATATACTTTAGATTGATTTAAAACTTCATTTTTAATTTAAAAGGATCTAGG
TGAAGATCCTTTTTGATAATCTCATGACCAAAATCCCTTAACGTGAGTTTTCGTTCCACTGAGCGTCAGA
CCCCGTAGAAAAGATCAAAGGATCTTCTTGAGATCCTTTTTTTCTGCGCGTAATCTGCTGCTTGCAAACA
AAAAAACCACCGCTACCAGCGGTGGTTTGTTTGCCGGATCAAGAGCTACCAACTCTTTTTCCGAAGGTAA
CTGGCTTCAGCAGAGCGCAGATACCAAATACTGTCCTTCTAGTGTAGCCGTAGTTAGGCCACCACTTCAA
GAACTCTGTAGCACCGCCTACATACCTCGCTCTGCTAATCCTGTTACCAGTGGCTGCTGCCAGTGGCGAT
AAGTCGTGTCTTACCGGGTTGGACTCAAGACGATAGTTACCGGATAAGGCGCAGCGGTCGGGCTGAACGG
GGGGTTCGTGCACACAGCCCAGCTTGGAGCGAACGACCTACACCGAACTGAGATACCTACAGCGTGAGCT
ATGAGAAAGCGCCACGCTTCCCGAAGGGAGAAAGGCGGACAGGTATCCGGTAAGCGGCAGGGTCGGAACA
GGAGAGCGCACGAGGGAGCTTCCAGGGGGAAACGCCTGGTATCTTTATAGTCCTGTCGGGTTTCGCCACC
TCTGACTTGAGCGTCGATTTTTGTGATGCTCGTCAGGGGGGCGGAGCCTATGGAAAAACGCCAGCAACGC
GGCCTTTTTACGGTTCCTGGCCTTTTGCTGGCCTTTTGCTCACATGTTCTTTCCTGCGTTATCCCCTGAT
TCTGTGGATAACCGTATTACCGCCTTTGAGTGAGCTGATACCGCTCGCCGCAGCCGAACGACCGAGCGCA
GCGAGTCAGTGAGCGAGGAAGCGGAAGAGCGCCTGATGCGGTATTTTCTCCTTACGCATCTGTGCGGTAT
TTCACACCGCAATGGTGCACTCTCAGTACAATCTGCTCTGATGCCGCATAGTTAAGCCAGTATACACTCC
GCTATCGCTACGTGACTGGGTCATGGCTGCGCCCCGACACCCGCCAACACCCGCTGACGCGCCCTGACGG
GCTTGTCTGCTCCCGGCATCCGCTTACAGACAAGCTGTGACCGTCTCCGGGAGCTGCATGTGTCAGAGGT
TTTCACCGTCATCACCGAAACGCGCGAGGCAGCTGCGGTAAAGCTCATCAGCGTGGTCGTGAAGCGATTC
ACAGATGTCTGCCTGTTCATCCGCGTCCAGCTCGTTGAGTTTCTCCAGAAGCGTTAATGTCTGGCTTCTG
ATAAAGCGGGCCATGTTAAGGGCGGTTTTTTCCTGTTTGGTCACTGATGCCTCCGTGTAAGGGGGATTTC
TGTTCATGGGGGTAATGATACCGATGAAACGAGAGAGGATGCTCACGATACGGGTTACTGATGATGAACA
TGCCCGGTTACTGGAACGTTGTGAGGGTAAACAACTGGCGGTATGGATGCGGCGGGACCAGAGAAAAATC
ACTCAGGGTCAATGCCAGCGCTTCGTTAATACAGATGTAGGTGTTCCACAGGGTAGCCAGCAGCATCCTG
CGATGCAGATCCGGAACATAATGGTGCAGGGCGCTGACTTCCGCGTTTCCAGACTTTACGAAACACGGAA
ACCGAAGACCATTCATGTTGTTGCTCAGGTCGCAGACGTTTTGCAGCAGCAGTCGCTTCACGTTCGCTCG
CGTATCGGTGATTCATTCTGCTAACCAGTAAGGCAACCCCGCCAGCCTAGCCGGGTCCTCAACGACAGGA
GCACGATCATGCGCACCCGTGGGGCCGCCATGCCGGCGATAATGGCCTGCTTCTCGCCGAAACGTTTGGT
GGCGGGACCAGTGACGAAGGCTTGAGCGAGGGCGTGCAAGATTCCGAATACCGCAAGCGACAGGCCGATC
ATCGTCGCGCTCCAGCGAAAGCGGTCCTCGCCGAAAATGACCCAGAGCGCTGCCGGCACCTGTCCTACGA
GTTGCATGATAAAGAAGACAGTCATAAGTGCGGCGACGATAGTCATGCCCCGCGCCCACCGGAAGGAGCT
GACTGGGTTGAAGGCTCTCAAGGGCATCGGTCGAGATCCCGGTGCCTAATGAGTGAGCTAACTTACATTA
ATTGCGTTGCGCTCACTGCCCGCTTTCCAGTCGGGAAACCTGTCGTGCCAGCTGCATTAATGAATCGGCC
AACGCGCGGGGAGAGGCGGTTTGCGTATTGGGCGCCAGGGTGGTTTTTCTTTTCACCAGTGAGACGGGCA
ACAGCTGATTGCCCTTCACCGCCTGGCCCTGAGAGAGTTGCAGCAAGCGGTCCACGCTGGTTTGCCCCAG
CAGGCGAAAATCCTGTTTGATGGTGGTTAACGGCGGGATATAACATGAGCTGTCTTCGGTATCATCGTAT
CCCACTACCGAGATATCCGCACCAACGCGCAGCCCGGACTCGGTAATGGCGCGCATTGCGCCCAGCGCCA
TCTGATCGTTGGCAACCAGCATCGCAGTGGGAACGATGCCCTCATTCAGCATTTGCATGGTTTGTTGAAA
ACCGGACATGGCACTCCAGTCGCCTTCCCGTTCCGCTATCGGCTGAATTTGATTGCGAGTGAGATATTTA
TGCCAGCCAGCCAGACGCAGACGCGCCGAGACAGAACTTAATGGGCCCGCTAACAGCGCGATTTGCTGGT
GACCCAATGCGACCAGATGCTCCACGCCCAGTCGCGTACCGTCTTCATGGGAGAAAATAATACTGTTGAT
GGGTGTCTGGTCAGAGACATCAAGAAATAACGCCGGAACATTAGTGCAGGCAGCTTCCACAGCAATGGCA
TCCTGGTCATCCAGCGGATAGTTAATGATCAGCCCACTGACGCGTTGCGCGAGAAGATTGTGCACCGCCG
CTTTACAGGCTTCGACGCCGCTTCGTTCTACCATCGACACCACCACGCTGGCACCCAGTTGATCGGCGCG
AGATTTAATCGCCGCGACAATTTGCGACGGCGCGTGCAGGGCCAGACTGGAGGTGGCAACGCCAATCAGC
AACGACTGTTTGCCCGCCAGTTGTTGTGCCACGCGGTTGGGAATGTAATTCAGCTCCGCCATCGCCGCTT
CCACTTTTTCCCGCGTTTTCGCAGAAACGTGGCTGGCCTGGTTCACCACGCGGGAAACGGTCTGATAAGA
GACACCGGCATACTCTGCGACATCGTATAACGTTACTGGTTTCACATTCACCACCCTGAATTGACTCTCT
TCCGGGCGCTATCATGCCATACCGCGAAAGGTTTTGCGCCATTCGATGGTGTCCGGGATCTCGACGCTCT
CCCTTATGCGACTCCTGCATTAGGAAGCAGCCCAGTAGTAGGTTGAGGCCGTTGAGCACCGCCGCCGCAA
GGAATGGTGCATGCAAGGAGATGGCGCCCAACAGTCCCCCGGCCACGGGGCCTGCCACCATACCCACGCC
GAAACAAGCGCTCATGAGCCCGAAGTGGCGAGCCCGATCTTCCCCATCGGTGATGTCGGCGATATAGGCG
CCAGCAACCGCACCTGTGGCGCCGGTGATGCCGGCCACGATGCGTCCGGCGTAGAGGATCGAGATCTCGA
TCCCGCGAAAT
Features (pLannotate 1.2.2; 18 found; start..end, strand, type, name):
      1..19      +  promoter       T7 promoter: promoter for bacteriophage T7 RNA polymerase
     20..44      +  protein_bind   lac operator: The lac repressor binds to the lac operator to inhibit transcription in E. coli. This inhibition can be relieved by adding lactose or isopropyl-β-D-thiogalactopyranoside (IPTG). lac repressor encoded by lacI
     59..81      +  RBS            RBS: efficient ribosome binding site from bacteriophage T7 gene 10 (Olins and Rangwala, 1989)
   1745..1771    +  CDS            9xHis: 9xHis affinity tag
   1784..1833    +  CDS            SET1 (fragment): solubility-enhancement tag derived from T7 phage gene 10B
   1841..1888    +  terminator     T7 terminator: transcription terminator for bacteriophage T7 RNA polymerase
   1925..2353    +  rep_origin     f1 ori (sequence partly withheld): f1 bacteriophage origin of replication; arrow indicates direction of (+) strand synthesis
   2406..2510    +  promoter       AmpR promoter: bla
   2511..3371    +  CDS            AmpR: β-lactamase; bla; confers resistance to ampicillin, carbenicillin, and related antibiotics
   3542..4130    +  rep_origin     ori: high-copy-number ColE1/pMB1/pBR322/pUC origin of replication
   4316..4455    -  misc_feature   bom: basis of mobility region from pBR322
   4557..4748    -  CDS            rop: Rop protein, which maintains plasmids at low copy number; rop
   4765..5145    +  CDS            YPB1_ECOLX: Protein predicted: Swiss-Prot protein existence level 4. From Escherichia coli.
   5217..5508    -  CDS            TcR (fragment): tetracycline efflux protein; tet; confers resistance to tetracycline
   5523..5544    -  protein_bind   CAP binding site: CAP binding activates transcription in the presence of cAMP. E. coli catabolite activator protein
   5557..6639    -  CDS            lacI: lac repressor; lacI; The lac repressor binds to the lac operator to inhibit transcription in E. coli. This inhibition can be relieved by adding lactose or isopropyl-β-D-thiogalactopyranoside (IPTG).
   6640..6717    -  promoter       lacI promoter: lacI
   6725..7004    -  CDS            TcR (fragment): tetracycline efflux protein; tet; confers resistance to tetracycline
