[The description below was written by a language model from this plasmid's Addgene catalogue record and pLannotate feature annotations shown in this document.]
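Description:
A0A0D6I3R9 is a bacterial expression plasmid built on the pET21a(+) backbone for inducible production of a Pseudomonas aeruginosa protein annotated as a flavoprotein oxidoreductase; the construct is named after the protein's UniProt identifier. The plasmid replicates in E. coli through a ColE1/pMB1-type origin and is selected with ampicillin via the β-lactamase gene. The backbone also carries the pBR322-derived bom and rop elements, remnants of the tetracycline resistance gene, and an f1 origin that permits single-stranded DNA production. The catalogue lists the plasmid as high copy, although rop normally moderates copy number.

The open reading frame sits between a T7 promoter and a T7 terminator, preceded by a lac operator and the strong ribosome binding site of phage T7 gene 10. The plasmid-borne lacI gene supplies the lac repressor, which keeps the cassette silent until IPTG is added. Transcription requires a host that provides T7 RNA polymerase. The catalogue lists an N-terminal T7 tag and a C-terminal 10xHis tag contributed by the backbone. The annotation detects a polyhistidine run at the 3′ end of the insert region, suitable for metal-affinity purification, but does not annotate the coding sequence itself or an N-terminal T7 tag.

Two sequence records accompany the entry, of 6,791 and 7,025 nt. Their backbone features are identical and they differ only in the length of the unannotated insert region, a discrepancy the record does not explain. The associated work examined the accuracy of functional annotations in the EC 1.1.3.15 enzyme class, so the plasmid presumably served to produce recombinant protein for activity testing.
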