Addgene plasmid #163258: A0A0D6I3R9
Purpose: Inducible expression of UniProt identifier A0A0D6I3R9
Depositing lab: Martin Engqvist. Depositing organization: Chalmers University of Technology. Publication: Experimental and computational investigation of enzyme functional annotations uncovers misannotation in the EC 1.1.3.15 enzyme class. Rembeza E, Engqvist MKM. PLoS Comput Biol. 2021 Sep 23;17(9):e1009446. doi: 10.1371/journal.pcbi.1009446. eCollection 2021 Sep. PubMed 34555022.
Backbone
  Vector backbone: pET21a(+)
  Vector type: Bacterial Expression
Growth in bacteria
  Bacterial resistance: Ampicillin, 100 μg/mL
  Growth temperature: 37°C
  Growth strain: DH5alpha
  Copy number: High Copy
Gene/Insert
  Gene/Insert name: A0A0D6I3R9 (alt name: flavoprotein oxidoreductase)
  Species: Pseudomonas aeruginosa
  Promoter: T7
  Tag / fusion protein: T7 (N terminal on backbone); 10xHis (C terminal on backbone)
  Cloning method: Unknown
  Sequencing primers: 5′ T7; 3′ T7-term
Terms and licenses: Academic/Nonprofit Terms; Industry Terms: Not Available to Industry
Depositor comments: Insert name is a UniProt identifier
How to cite: A0A0D6I3R9 was a gift from Martin Engqvist (Addgene plasmid # 163258 ; http://n2t.net/addgene:163258 ; RRID:Addgene_163258)
