>Addgene plasmid #163258 | A0A0D6I3R9 | depositor partial sequence | sequence record 316390 | insert gene sequence
ATGACCGAACCGCTCGCTACAAAGACCGCGATCTTCGATGTTGCAGTGATTGGTGCCGGTGTTGTGGGCT
GCGCGATGGCGCGCCGTTTTGCATTAGAAGGTGCTCGCGTTGTATTGCTGGAAAAGTCGACCGATATTTT
ATCTGGCGCCAGTAAAGGTAACAGTGCGATTTTACATACTGGCTTTGATGCTCCGCCAGGAAGCATTGAA
CTGGCCTGCATGCAAGAAGGATACCGCGAATATCGCGATATCCACGCCCGCTTGAATTTGCCTCTCCTGG
AAACAGGGGCCTTAGTGGCAGCGTGGAGTGATGAAGATCTCGCGCGCTTGCCAGCGATCGTAGAGCAAGC
CCATGGTAATGGGGTAGATGACGTGCGCCAGGTTGGTCGCGATGAGGTTTTAGCGTTAGAGCCACAATTA
GCGGGCAACGTGTTAGGCGCCGTGCGCGTCCCTGGTGAACATTTGGTGGATCCCTGGTCGGCGCCGTTAG
CGTACCTGCAGCAAGCCTTGGCACATGGGGCCGAAGCATGTTTTGACGTTGAGGTTCTGGACGGTGCATT
TGACGGCGGTGAGTGGCTGCTGCACACGCGTCGCGGGGATTTGCGCGCACGTCAAGTGATTAATTGTGCG
GGTCTGTTCGGAGACCAACTCGAGCAGCGTCTTTTGGGCGCGGCCTCTTTTGCAATTCAT
[312 nt withheld, positions 691-1002]
GATGGTCGTAATTGGATTTCGGTGGGCGGCATTCGTAGCACCGGCCTTACCGCCGCCCTGGGTATTGCGC
GTCACGTTTATCGTCTCTACCAAGGTGAACGTTTCCATGAAGCCGTACGTGAACCGCTTTGGCCACAAGT
GCCGAATTTAGCAGAACATTTGCCGCGTGACTGGCAACGCCCGGGATATGATGAAATTGTGTGTCACTGT
GAGATGGTGACTCGCCGCGAGATTCTGGCGGCTTTAGAAGGACCTCTCCCAGCTGGCGATTTTGGCGGAC
TGAAACGCCGTACCCGTGCCTGTATGGGGCGCTGTCAAGGTTTCTATTGCAACGCACGCGTCGCGGAATT
ATCTGCTGGACGTCTGGCGCAACCACTGGCGACCGGTAGCTGTCATGAGCATCACGCGGCCGCACTCGAG
CATCATCACCAT
